Addgene plasmid #194894: FUW-crRNA-2-U6_TRE-dLbCpf1-NLS-hCTCF_K365A_R368A-HA-P2A-tagBFP
Purpose: Dox-inducible all-in-one lentiviral construct to express dCpf1-CTCF-K365A_R368A mutant and crRNA-2 targeting the human MECP2 locus.
Depositing lab: Shawn Liu. Depositing organization: Columbia University. Publication: Multiplex epigenome editing of MECP2 to rescue Rett syndrome neurons. Qian J, Guan X, Xie B, Xu C, Niu J, Tang X, Li CH, Colecraft HM, Jaenisch R, Liu XS. Sci Transl Med. 2023 Jan 18;15(679):eadd4666. doi: 10.1126/scitranslmed.add4666. Epub 2023 Jan 18. PubMed 36652535.
Backbone
  Vector backbone: Fuw
  Backbone size w/o insert (bp): 5946
  Total vector size (bp): 15588
  Modifications to backbone: Fuw-TRE-HA-P2A-tagBFP
  Vector type: Mammalian Expression, Lentiviral
  Selectable markers: tagBFP by FACS
Growth in bacteria
  Bacterial resistance: Ampicillin, 100 μg/mL
  Growth temperature: 30°C
  Growth strain: NEB Stable
  Copy number: High Copy
Gene/Insert 1
  Gene/Insert name: dLbCpf1-NLS-hCTCF_K365A_R368A
  Species: Synthetic
  Insert size (bp): 5946
  Mutation: Human codon optimized catalytically inactive LbCpf1 (dLbCpf1) with mutation of D832A; CTCF with mutations of K365A and R368A
  Promoter: TRE
  Tag / fusion protein: HA (C terminal on insert)
  Cloning method: Gibson Cloning
  Sequencing primers: 5′ cgtatgcagactttactccc; 3′ taaagcagcgtatcc
Gene/Insert 2
  Gene/Insert name: U6-crRNA2
  Species: Synthetic
  Insert size (bp): 316
  Promoter: U6
  Cloning method: Gibson Cloning
  Sequencing primers: 5′ cgggtttattacagggacag
Terms and licenses: Academic/Nonprofit Terms; Industry Terms: Not Available to Industry
Depositor comments: Zeo marker is outside the LTRs and will not be packaged into virus.
How to cite: FUW-crRNA-2-U6_TRE-dLbCpf1-NLS-hCTCF_K365A_R368A-HA-P2A-tagBFP was a gift from Shawn Liu (Addgene plasmid # 194894 ; http://n2t.net/addgene:194894 ; RRID:Addgene_194894)
