[The description below was written by a language model from this plasmid's Addgene catalogue record and pLannotate feature annotations shown in this document.]
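Description:
FUW-crRNA-2-U6_TRE-dLbCpf1-NLS-hCTCF_K365A_R368A-HA-P2A-tagBFP is an all-in-one, doxycycline-inducible lentiviral transfer plasmid built on the FUW backbone for expression in mammalian cells. It is propagated in E. coli through a high-copy ColE1/pUC-type origin with ampicillin resistance, and it also carries an f1 origin. The viral portion has a CMV enhancer/promoter driving a truncated HIV-1 5' LTR, followed by the Ψ packaging signal, RRE, cPPT/CTS, a WPRE and a 3' LTR with a downstream bGH polyadenylation signal. An SV40/EM7-driven bleomycin/Zeocin resistance cassette is present, but it lies outside the LTRs and so is not packaged into virus. Transduced cells are instead identified by TagBFP fluorescence and sorted by FACS.

Two cassettes sit between the LTRs. A human U6 Pol III promoter, oriented opposite to the main transcription unit, expresses crRNA-2, a Cpf1 guide targeting the human MECP2 locus. A Tet-responsive TRE3G promoter drives a human codon-optimised, catalytically inactive LbCpf1 (D832A) fused through an SV40 NLS to human CTCF carrying the K365A and R368A substitutions, with a C-terminal HA tag. This is followed by a P2A peptide and TagBFP, so the reporter is released as a separate protein. Induction requires a Tet-On transactivator, which is not annotated on this plasmid and would need to be supplied separately. The record does not spell out the functional effect of the CTCF mutations. The associated work concerns multiplex epigenome editing of MECP2 in Rett syndrome neurons, where dCpf1 tethers CTCF to the locus, so this mutant version plausibly serves as a comparison for a wild-type CTCF fusion. The sequenced record (15,516 nt) is slightly shorter than the listed total size of 15,588 bp.
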