Features (pLannotate 1.2.2; 38 found; start..end, strand, type, name):
     31..83      -  misc_feature   bom (fragment): basis of mobility region from pBR322
    238..617     +  enhancer       CMV enhancer: human cytomegalovirus immediate early enhancer
    618..817     +  promoter       CMV promoter: human cytomegalovirus (CMV) immediate early promoter
    835..1015    +  LTR            5' LTR (truncated): truncated 5' long terminal repeat (LTR) from HIV-1
   1062..1187    +  misc_feature   HIV-1 Ψ: packaging signal of human immunodeficiency virus type 1
   1171..1534    +  CDS            HIV-1 gag (fragment): gag protein from human immunodeficiency virus 1; gag
   1680..1913    +  misc_feature   RRE: The Rev response element (RRE) of HIV-1 allows for Rev-dependent mRNA export from the nucleus to the cytoplasm.
   2290..2390    +  CDS            Rev (fragment): human immunodeficiency virus 1 (HIV-1) Rev protein; rev; enhances nuclear export of unspliced and incompletely spliced viral mRNAs
   2440..2557    +  misc_feature   cPPT/CTS: central polypurine tract and central termination sequence of HIV-1
   2660..2900    -  promoter       U6 promoter: RNA polymerase III promoter for human U6 snRNA
   2914..2979    -  promoter       AmpR promoter (fragment): bla
   3006..3049    +  misc_RNA       gRNA scaffold (fragment): guide RNA scaffold for the Streptococcus pyogenes CRISPR/Cas9 system
   3113..3491    +  promoter       TRE3G promoter: 3rd-generation Tet-responsive promoter that can be activated by binding of Tet-On® 3G
   3491..3514    +  misc_feature   MCS (fragment): multiple cloning site
   3521..7204    +  CDS            LbCpf1: CRISPR-associated protein from Lachnospiraceae bacterium ND2006 (Zetsche et al., 2015)
   7226..7246    +  CDS            SV40 NLS: nuclear localization signal of SV40 (simian virus 40) large T antigen
   7289..9466    +  CDS            CTCF: CTCF_HUMAN - Experimental evidence at protein level: Swiss-Prot protein existence level 1. Chromatin binding factor that binds to DNA sequence specific sites. Involved in transcriptional regulation by binding to chromatin insulators and preventing interaction between promoter and nearby enhancers and silencers. Acts as transcriptional repressor binding to promoters of vertebrate MYC gene and BAG1 gene. Also binds to the PLK and PIM1 promoters. Acts as a transcriptional activator of APP. Regulates APOA1/C3/A4/A5 gene cluster and controls MHC class II gene expression. Plays an essential role in
   9503..9555    +  CDS            P2A (fragment): 2A peptide from porcine teschovirus-1 polyprotein Eukaryotic ribosomes fail to insert a peptide bond between the Gly and Pro residues, yielding separate polypeptides.
   9560..10258   +  CDS            TagBFP: TagBFP is a basic (constitutively fluorescent) blue fluorescent protein published in 2008, derived from Entacmaea quadricolor. It is reported to be a very rapidly-maturing monomer with very low acid sensitivity.
  10262..10280   +  misc_feature   MCS (fragment): pBluescript multiple cloning site
  10280..10868   +  misc_feature   WPRE: woodchuck hepatitis virus posttranscriptional regulatory element
  10805..11386   +  CDS            nef (fragment): NEF_HV1H2 - Experimental evidence at protein level: Swiss-Prot protein existence level 1. Extracellular Nef protein targets CD4(+) T-lymphocytes for apoptosis by interacting with CXCR4 surface receptors. From Human immunodeficiency virus type 1 group M subtype B (isolate HXB2) (HIV-1).
  11393..11573   +  LTR            5' LTR (truncated): truncated 5' long terminal repeat (LTR) from HIV-1
  11605..11829   +  polyA_signal   bGH poly(A) signal: bovine growth hormone polyadenylation signal
  11833..11854   +  promoter       SV40 promoter (fragment): SV40 enhancer and early promoter
  11875..12303   +  rep_origin     f1 ori (sequence partly withheld): f1 bacteriophage origin of replication; arrow indicates direction of (+) strand synthesis
  12356..12566   +  promoter       SV40 promoter: SV40 early promoter
  12622..12669   +  promoter       EM7 promoter: synthetic bacterial promoter&nbsp
  12688..13062   +  CDS            BleoR: antibiotic-binding protein; Sh ble from Streptoalloteichus hindustanus; confers resistance to bleomycin, phleomycin, and Zeocin™
  13072..13197   +  CDS            ble (fragment): BLE_KLEPN - Experimental evidence at protein level: Swiss-Prot protein existence level 1. Binding protein with a strong affinity to the bleomycin family of antibiotics. Binds to CL990; an antimitotic-antibiotic compound. From Klebsiella pneumoniae.
  13192..13313   +  polyA_signal   SV40 poly(A) signal: SV40 polyadenylation signal
  13384..13406   -  protein_bind   lac operator (fragment): The lac repressor binds to the lac operator to inhibit transcription in E. coli. This inhibition can be relieved by adding lactose or isopropyl-β-D-thiogalactopyranoside (IPTG). lac repressor encoded by lacI
  13410..13440   -  promoter       lac promoter: promoter for the E. coli lac operon
  13455..13476   -  protein_bind   CAP binding site: CAP binding activates transcription in the presence of cAMP. E. coli catabolite activator protein
  13489..13581   -  CDS            lacI (fragment): lac repressor; lacI; The lac repressor binds to the lac operator to inhibit transcription in E. coli. This inhibition can be relieved by adding lactose or isopropyl-β-D-thiogalactopyranoside (IPTG).
  13764..14352   -  rep_origin     ori: high-copy-number ColE1/pMB1/pBR322/pUC origin of replication
  14523..15383   -  CDS            AmpR: β-lactamase; bla; confers resistance to ampicillin, carbenicillin, and related antibiotics
  15384..15488   -  promoter       AmpR promoter: bla
>Addgene plasmid #194894 | FUW-crRNA-2-U6_TRE-dLbCpf1-NLS-hCTCF_K365A_R368A-HA-P2A-tagBFP | addgene full sequence | sequence record 382875 | Addgene NGS Result
GTCGACGGATCGGGAGATCTCCCGATCCCCTATGGTGCACTCTCAGTACAATCTGCTCTGATGCCGCATA
GTTAAGCCAGTATCTGCTCCCTGCTTGTGTGTTGGAGGTCGCTGAGTAGTGCGCGAGCAAAATTTAAGCT
ACAACAAGGCAAGGCTTGACCGACAATTGCATGAAGAATCTGCTTAGGGTTAGGCGTTTTGCGCTGCTTC
GCGATGTACGGGCCAGATATACGCGTTGACATTGATTATTGACTAGTTATTAATAGTAATCAATTACGGG
GTCATTAGTTCATAGCCCATATATGGAGTTCCGCGTTACATAACTTACGGTAAATGGCCCGCCTGGCTGA
CCGCCCAACGACCCCCGCCCATTGACGTCAATAATGACGTATGTTCCCATAGTAACGCCAATAGGGACTT
TCCATTGACGTCAATGGGTGGAGTATTTACGGTAAACTGCCCACTTGGCAGTACATCAAGTGTATCATAT
GCCAAGTACGCCCCCTATTGACGTCAATGACGGTAAATGGCCCGCCTGGCATTATGCCCAGTACATGACC
TTATGGGACTTTCCTACTTGGCAGTACATCTACGTATTAGTCATCGCTATTACCATGGTGATGCGGTTTT
GGCAGTACATCAATGGGCGTGGATAGCGGTTTGACTCACGGGGATTTCCAAGTCTCCACCCCATTGACGT
CAATGGGAGTTTGTTTTGGCACCAAAATCAACGGGACTTTCCAAAATGTCGTAACAACTCCGCCCCATTG
ACGCAAATGGGCGGTAGGCGTGTACGGTGGGAGGTCTATATAAGCAGCGCGTTTTGCCTGTACTGGGTCT
CTCTGGTTAGACCAGATCTGAGCCTGGGAGCTCTCTGGCTAACTAGGGAACCCACTGCTTAAGCCTCAAT
AAAGCTTGCCTTGAGTGCTTCAAGTAGTGTGTGCCCGTCTGTTGTGTGACTCTGGTAACTAGAGATCCCT
CAGACCCTTTTAGTCAGTGTGGAAAATCTCTAGCAGTGGCGCCCGAACAGGGACTTGAAAGCGAAAGGGA
AACCAGAGGAGCTCTCTCGACGCAGGACTCGGCTTGCTGAAGCGCGCACGGCAAGAGGCGAGGGGCGGCG
ACTGGTGAGTACGCCAAAAATTTTGACTAGCGGAGGCTAGAAGGAGAGAGATGGGTGCGAGAGCGTCAGT
ATTAAGCGGGGGAGAATTAGATCGCGATGGGAAAAAATTCGGTTAAGGCCAGGGGGAAAGAAAAAATATA
AATTAAAACATATAGTATGGGCAAGCAGGGAGCTAGAACGATTCGCAGTTAATCCTGGCCTGTTAGAAAC
ATCAGAAGGCTGTAGACAAATACTGGGACAGCTACAACCATCCCTTCAGACAGGATCAGAAGAACTTAGA
TCATTATATAATACAGTAGCAACCCTCTATTGTGTGCATCAAAGGATAGAGATAAAAGACACCAAGGAAG
CTTTAGACAAGATAGAGGAAGAGCAAAACAAAAGTAAGACCACCGCACAGCAAGCGGCCGCTGATCTTCA
GACCTGGAGGAGGAGATATGAGGGACAATTGGAGAAGTGAATTATATAAATATAAAGTAGTAAAAATTGA
ACCATTAGGAGTAGCACCCACCAAGGCAAAGAGAAGAGTGGTGCAGAGAGAAAAAAGAGCAGTGGGAATA
GGAGCTTTGTTCCTTGGGTTCTTGGGAGCAGCAGGAAGCACTATGGGCGCAGCGTCAATGACGCTGACGG
TACAGGCCAGACAATTATTGTCTGGTATAGTGCAGCAGCAGAACAATTTGCTGAGGGCTATTGAGGCGCA
ACAGCATCTGTTGCAACTCACAGTCTGGGGCATCAAGCAGCTCCAGGCAAGAATCCTGGCTGTGGAAAGA
TACCTAAAGGATCAACAGCTCCTGGGGATTTGGGGTTGCTCTGGAAAACTCATTTGCACCACTGCTGTGC
CTTGGAATGCTAGTTGGAGTAATAAATCTCTGGAACAGATTTGGAATCACACGACCTGGATGGAGTGGGA
CAGAGAAATTAACAATTACACAAGCTTAATACACTCCTTAATTGAAGAATCGCAAAACCAGCAAGAAAAG
AATGAACAAGAATTATTGGAATTAGATAAATGGGCAAGTTTGTGGAATTGGTTTAACATAACAAATTGGC
TGTGGTATATAAAATTATTCATAATGATAGTAGGAGGCTTGGTAGGTTTAAGAATAGTTTTTGCTGTACT
TTCTATAGTGAATAGAGTTAGGCAGGGATATTCACCATTATCGTTTCAGACCCACCTCCCAACCCCGAGG
GGACCCGACAGGCCCGAAGGAATAGAAGAAGAAGGTGGAGAGAGAGACAGAGACAGATCCATTCGATTAG
TGAACGGATCGGCACTGCGTGCGCCAATTCTGCAGACAAATGGCAGTATTCATCCACAATTTTAAAAGAA
AAGGGGGGATTGGGGGGTACAGTGCAGGGGAAAGAATAGTAGACATAATAGCAACAGACATACAAACTAA
AGAATTACAAAAACAAATTACAAAAATTCAAAATTTTCGGGTTTATTACAGGGACAGCAGAGATCCAGTT
TGGTTAATTAAAAAAAGACCCCCTTCACATAGAGAGAAGATCTACACTTAGTAGAAATTGACGCTAGCCG
TCCTTTCCACAAGATATATAAAGCCAAGAAATCGAAATACTTTCAAGTTACGGTAAGCATATGATAGTCC
ATTTTAAAACATAATTTTAAAACTGCAAACTACCCAAGAAATTATTACTTTCTACGTCACGTATTTTGTA
CTAATATCTTTGTGTTTACAGTCAAATTAATTCTAATTATCTCTCTAACAGCCTTGTATCGTATATGCAA
ATATGAAGGAATCATGGGAAATAGGCCCTCTTCCTGCCCGACCTTATTGTCTCATGAGCGGATACATATT
TGAATGTATTTAGAAAAATAAACAAATAGGGGTTCCGCGCACATTTCCCCGAAAAGTGCCACCTGGTTTT
AGAGCTAGAAATAGCAAGTTAAAATAAGGCTAGTCCGTTTTTAGCGCGTGCGCCAATTCTGCAGACAAAT
GGCTCTAGATTCGAAGTCTTCAAGAATTGCTCGAGTTTACTCCCTATCAGTGATAGAGAACGTATGAAGA
GTTTACTCCCTATCAGTGATAGAGAACGTATGCAGACTTTACTCCCTATCAGTGATAGAGAACGTATAAG
GAGTTTACTCCCTATCAGTGATAGAGAACGTATGACCAGTTTACTCCCTATCAGTGATAGAGAACGTATC
TACAGTTTACTCCCTATCAGTGATAGAGAACGTATATCCAGTTTACTCCCTATCAGTGATAGAGAACGTA
TAAGCTTTAGGCGTGTACGGTGGGCGCCTATAAAAGCAGAGCTCGTTTAGTGAACCGTCAGATCGCCTGG
AGCAATTCCACAACACTTTTGTCTTATACCAACTTTCCGTACCACTTCCTACCCTCGTAAACCGCGGGCC
CGGGTTCCACCGGTGCCACCATGAGCAAGCTGGAGAAGTTTACAAACTGCTACTCCCTGTCTAAGACCCT
GAGGTTCAAGGCCATCCCTGTGGGCAAGACCCAGGAGAACATCGACAATAAGCGGCTGCTGGTGGAGGAC
GAGAAGAGAGCCGAGGATTATAAGGGCGTGAAGAAGCTGCTGGATCGCTACTATCTGTCTTTTATCAACG
ACGTGCTGCACAGCATCAAGCTGAAGAATCTGAACAATTACATCAGCCTGTTCCGGAAGAAAACCAGAAC
CGAGAAGGAGAATAAGGAGCTGGAGAACCTGGAGATCAATCTGCGGAAGGAGATCGCCAAGGCCTTCAAG
GGCAACGAGGGCTACAAGTCCCTGTTTAAGAAGGATATCATCGAGACAATCCTGCCAGAGTTCCTGGACG
ATAAGGACGAGATCGCCCTGGTGAACAGCTTCAATGGCTTTACCACAGCCTTCACCGGCTTCTTTGATAA
CAGAGAGAATATGTTTTCCGAGGAGGCCAAGAGCACATCCATCGCCTTCAGGTGTATCAACGAGAATCTG
ACCCGCTACATCTCTAATATGGACATCTTCGAGAAGGTGGACGCCATCTTTGATAAGCACGAGGTGCAGG
AGATCAAGGAGAAGATCCTGAACAGCGACTATGATGTGGAGGATTTCTTTGAGGGCGAGTTCTTTAACTT
TGTGCTGACACAGGAGGGCATCGACGTGTATAACGCCATCATCGGCGGCTTCGTGACCGAGAGCGGCGAG
AAGATCAAGGGCCTGAACGAGTACATCAACCTGTATAATCAGAAAACCAAGCAGAAGCTGCCTAAGTTTA
AGCCACTGTATAAGCAGGTGCTGAGCGATCGGGAGTCTCTGAGCTTCTACGGCGAGGGCTATACATCCGA
TGAGGAGGTGCTGGAGGTGTTTAGAAACACCCTGAACAAGAACAGCGAGATCTTCAGCTCCATCAAGAAG
CTGGAGAAGCTGTTCAAGAATTTTGACGAGTACTCTAGCGCCGGCATCTTTGTGAAGAACGGCCCCGCCA
TCAGCACAATCTCCAAGGATATCTTCGGCGAGTGGAACGTGATCCGGGACAAGTGGAATGCCGAGTATGA
CGATATCCACCTGAAGAAGAAGGCCGTGGTGACCGAGAAGTACGAGGACGATCGGAGAAAGTCCTTCAAG
AAGATCGGCTCCTTTTCTCTGGAGCAGCTGCAGGAGTACGCCGACGCCGATCTGTCTGTGGTGGAGAAGC
TGAAGGAGATCATCATCCAGAAGGTGGATGAGATCTACAAGGTGTATGGCTCCTCTGAGAAGCTGTTCGA
CGCCGATTTTGTGCTGGAGAAGAGCCTGAAGAAGAACGACGCCGTGGTGGCCATCATGAAGGACCTGCTG
GATTCTGTGAAGAGCTTCGAGAATTACATCAAGGCCTTCTTTGGCGAGGGCAAGGAGACAAACAGGGACG
AGTCCTTCTATGGCGATTTTGTGCTGGCCTACGACATCCTGCTGAAGGTGGACCACATCTACGATGCCAT
CCGCAATTATGTGACCCAGAAGCCCTACTCTAAGGATAAGTTCAAGCTGTATTTTCAGAACCCTCAGTTC
ATGGGCGGCTGGGACAAGGATAAGGAGACAGACTATCGGGCCACCATCCTGAGATACGGCTCCAAGTACT
ATCTGGCCATCATGGATAAGAAGTACGCCAAGTGCCTGCAGAAGATCGACAAGGACGATGTGAACGGCAA
TTACGAGAAGATCAACTATAAGCTGCTGCCCGGCCCTAATAAGATGCTGCCAAAGGTGTTCTTTTCTAAG
AAGTGGATGGCCTACTATAACCCCAGCGAGGACATCCAGAAGATCTACAAGAATGGCACATTCAAGAAGG
GCGATATGTTTAACCTGAATGACTGTCACAAGCTGATCGACTTCTTTAAGGATAGCATCTCCCGGTATCC
AAAGTGGTCCAATGCCTACGATTTCAACTTTTCTGAGACAGAGAAGTATAAGGACATCGCCGGCTTTTAC
AGAGAGGTGGAGGAGCAGGGCTATAAGGTGAGCTTCGAGTCTGCCAGCAAGAAGGAGGTGGATAAGCTGG
TGGAGGAGGGCAAGCTGTATATGTTCCAGATCTATAACAAGGACTTTTCCGATAAGTCTCACGGCACACC
CAATCTGCACACCATGTACTTCAAGCTGCTGTTTGACGAGAACAATCACGGACAGATCAGGCTGAGCGGA
GGAGCAGAGCTGTTCATGAGGCGCGCCTCCCTGAAGAAGGAGGAGCTGGTGGTGCACCCAGCCAACTCCC
CTATCGCCAACAAGAATCCAGATAATCCCAAGAAAACCACAACCCTGTCCTACGACGTGTATAAGGATAA
GAGGTTTTCTGAGGACCAGTACGAGCTGCACATCCCAATCGCCATCAATAAGTGCCCCAAGAACATCTTC
AAGATCAATACAGAGGTGCGCGTGCTGCTGAAGCACGACGATAACCCCTATGTGATCGGCATCGCGAGGG
GCGAGCGCAATCTGCTGTATATCGTGGTGGTGGACGGCAAGGGCAACATCGTGGAGCAGTATTCCCTGAA
CGAGATCATCAACAACTTCAACGGCATCAGGATCAAGACAGATTACCACTCTCTGCTGGACAAGAAGGAG
AAGGAGAGGTTCGAGGCCCGCCAGAACTGGACCTCCATCGAGAATATCAAGGAGCTGAAGGCCGGCTATA
TCTCTCAGGTGGTGCACAAGATCTGCGAGCTGGTGGAGAAGTACGATGCCGTGATCGCCCTGGAGGACCT
GAACTCTGGCTTTAAGAATAGCCGCGTGAAGGTGGAGAAGCAGGTGTATCAGAAGTTCGAGAAGATGCTG
ATCGATAAGCTGAACTACATGGTGGACAAGAAGTCTAATCCTTGTGCAACAGGCGGCGCCCTGAAGGGCT
ATCAGATCACCAATAAGTTCGAGAGCTTTAAGTCCATGTCTACCCAGAACGGCTTCATCTTTTACATCCC
TGCCTGGCTGACATCCAAGATCGATCCATCTACCGGCTTTGTGAACCTGCTGAAAACCAAGTATACCAGC
ATCGCCGATTCCAAGAAGTTCATCAGCTCCTTTGACAGGATCATGTACGTGCCCGAGGAGGATCTGTTCG
AGTTTGCCCTGGACTATAAGAACTTCTCTCGCACAGACGCCGATTACATCAAGAAGTGGAAGCTGTACTC
CTACGGCAACCGGATCAGAATCTTCCGGAATCCTAAGAAGAACAACGTGTTCGACTGGGAGGAGGTGTGC
CTGACCAGCGCCTATAAGGAGCTGTTCAACAAGTACGGCATCAATTATCAGCAGGGCGATATCAGAGCCC
TGCTGTGCGAGCAGTCCGACAAGGCCTTCTACTCTAGCTTTATGGCCCTGATGAGCCTGATGCTGCAGAT
GCGGAACAGCATCACAGGCCGCACCGACGTGGATTTTCTGATCAGCCCTGTGAAGAACTCCGACGGCATC
TTCTACGATAGCCGGAACTATGAGGCCCAGGAGAATGCCATCCTGCCAAAGAACGCCGACGCCAATGGCG
CCTATAACATCGCCAGAAAGGTGCTGTGGGCCATCGGCCAGTTCAAGAAGGCCGAGGACGAGAAGCTGGA
TAAGGTGAAGATCGCCATCTCTAACAAGGAGTGGCTGGAGTACGCCCAGACCAGCGTGAAGCACGAATTC
GGTGGCGGAGGCTCGCCAAAAAAGAAGAGAAAGGTAGGTCCAAAGAAAAAACGAAAAGTAGATGGTGGCG
GAGGATCCGAAGGTGATGCAGTCGAAGCCATTGTGGAGGAGTCCGAAACTTTTATTAAAGGAAAGGAGAG
AAAGACTTACCAGAGACGCCGGGAAGGGGGCCAGGAAGAAGATGCCTGCCACTTACCCCAGAACCAGACG
GATGGGGGTGAGGTGGTCCAGGATGTCAACAGCAGTGTACAGATGGTGATGATGGAACAGCTGGACCCCA
CCCTTCTTCAGATGAAGACTGAAGTAATGGAGGGCACAGTGGCTCCAGAAGCAGAGGCTGCTGTGGACGA
TACCCAGATTATAACTTTACAGGTTGTAAATATGGAGGAACAGCCCATAAACATAGGAGAACTTCAGCTT
GTTCAAGTACCTGTTCCTGTGACTGTACCTGTTGCTACCACTTCAGTAGAAGAACTTCAGGGGGCTTATG
AAAATGAAGTGTCTAAAGAGGGCCTTGCGGAAAGTGAACCCATGATATGCCACACCCTACCTTTGCCTGA
AGGGTTTCAGGTGGTTAAAGTGGGGGCCAATGGAGAGGTGGAGACACTAGAACAAGGGGAACTTCCACCC
CAGGAAGATCCTAGTTGGCAAAAAGACCCAGACTATCAGCCACCAGCCAAAAAAACAAAGAAAACCAAAA
AGAGCAAACTGCGTTATACAGAGGAGGGCAAAGATGTAGATGTGTCTGTCTACGATTTTGAGGAAGAACA
GCAGGAGGGTCTGCTATCAGAGGTTAATGCAGAGAAAGTGGTTGGTAATATGAAGCCTCCAAAGCCAACA
AAAATTAAAAAGAAAGGTGTAAAGAAGACATTCCAGTGTGAGCTTTGCAGTTACACGTGTCCACGGCGTT
CAAATTTGGATCGTCACATGAAAAGCCACACTGATGAGAGACCACACAAGTGCCATCTCTGTGGCAGGGC
ATTCAGAACAGTCACCCTCCTGAGGAATCACCTTAACACACACACAGGTACTCGTCCTCACAAGTGCCCA
GACTGCGACATGGCCTTTGTGACCAGTGGAGAATTGGTTCGGCATCGTCGTTACAAACACACCCACGAGA
AGCCATTCAAGTGTTCCATGTGCGATTACGCCAGTGTAGAAGTCAGCGCATTAAAAGCTCACATTCGCTC
TCATACTGGAGAGCGTCCGTTTCAGTGCAGTTTGTGCAGTTATGCCAGCAGGGACACATACAAGCTGAAA
AGGCACATGAGAACCCATTCAGGGGAAAAGCCTTATGAATGTTATATTTGTCATGCTCGGTTTACCCAAA
GTGGTACCATGAAGATGCACATTTTACAGAAGCACACAGAAAATGTGGCCAAATTTCACTGTCCCCACTG
TGACACAGTCATAGCCCGAAAAAGTGATTTGGGTGTCCACTTGCGAAAGCAGCATTCCTATATTGAGCAA
GGCAAGAAATGCCGTTACTGTGATGCTGTGTTTCATGAGCGCTATGCCCTCATCCAGCATCAGAAGTCAC
ACAAGAATGAGAAGCGCTTTAAGTGTGACCAGTGTGATTACGCTTGTAGACAGGAGAGGCACATGATCAT
GCACAAGCGCACCCACACCGGGGAGAAGCCTTACGCCTGCAGCCACTGCGATAAGACCTTCCGCCAGAAG
CAGCTTCTCGACATGCACTTCAAGCGCTATCACGACCCCAACTTCGTCCCTGCGGCTTTTGTCTGTTCTA
AGTGTGGGAAAACATTTACACGTCGGAATACCATGGCAAGACATGCTGATAATTGTGCTGGCCCAGATGG
CGTAGAGGGGGAAAATGGAGGAGAAACGAAGAAGAGTAAACGTGGAAGAAAAAGAAAGATGCGCTCTAAG
AAAGAAGATTCCTCTGACAGTGAAAATGCTGAACCAGATCTGGACGACAATGAGGATGAGGAGGAGCCTG
CCGTAGAAATTGAACCTGAGCCAGAGCCTCAGCCTGTGACCCCAGCCCCACCACCCGCCAAGAAGCGGAG
AGGACGACCCCCTGGCAGAACCAACCAGCCCAAACAGAACCAGCCAACAGCTATCATTCAGGTTGAAGAC
CAGAATACAGGTGCAATTGAGAACATTATAGTTGAAGTAAAAAAAGAGCCAGATGCTGAGCCCGCAGAGG
GAGAGGAAGAGGAGGCCCAGCCAGCTGCCACAGATGCCCCCAACGGAGACCTCACGCCCGAGATGATCCT
CAGCATGATGGACCGGGTTAACGCATACCCCTACGACGTCCCCGACTACGCCGCCACGAACTTCTCTCTG
TTAAAGCAAGCAGGAGATGTTGAAGAAAACCCCGGGCCTATGAGCGAGCTGATTAAGGAGAACATGCACA
TGAAGCTGTACATGGAGGGCACCGTGGACAACCATCACTTCAAGTGCACATCCGAGGGCGAAGGCAAGCC
CTACGAGGGCACCCAGACCATGAGAATCAAGGTGGTCGAGGGCGGCCCTCTCCCCTTCGCCTTCGACATC
CTGGCTACTAGCTTCCTCTACGGCAGCAAGACCTTCATCAACCACACCCAGGGCATCCCCGACTTCTTCA
AGCAGTCCTTCCCTGAGGGCTTCACATGGGAGAGAGTCACCACATACGAAGACGGGGGCGTGCTGACCGC
TACCCAGGACACCAGCCTCCAGGACGGCTGCCTCATCTACAACGTCAAGATCAGAGGGGTGAACTTCACA
TCCAACGGCCCTGTGATGCAGAAGAAAACACTCGGCTGGGAGGCCTTCACCGAGACGCTGTACCCCGCTG
ACGGCGGCCTGGAAGGCAGAAACGACATGGCCCTGAAGCTCGTGGGCGGGAGCCATCTGATCGCAAACAT
CAAGACCACATATAGATCCAAGAAACCCGCTAAGAACCTCAAGATGCCTGGCGTCTACTATGTGGACTAC
AGACTGGAAAGAATCAAGGAGGCCAACAACGAGACCTACGTCGAGCAGCACGAGGTGGCAGTGGCCAGAT
ACTGCGACCTCCCTAGCAAACTGGGGCACAAGCTTAATTGAGATATCAAGCTTATCGATAATCAACCTCT
GGATTACAAAATTTGTGAAAGATTGACTGGTATTCTTAACTATGTTGCTCCTTTTACGCTATGTGGATAC
GCTGCTTTAATGCCTTTGTATCATGCTATTGCTTCCCGTATGGCTTTCATTTTCTCCTCCTTGTATAAAT
CCTGGTTGCTGTCTCTTTATGAGGAGTTGTGGCCCGTTGTCAGGCAACGTGGCGTGGTGTGCACTGTGTT
TGCTGACGCAACCCCCACTGGTTGGGGCATTGCCACCACCTGTCAGCTCCTTTCCGGGACTTTCGCTTTC
CCCCTCCCTATTGCCACGGCGGAACTCATCGCCGCCTGCCTTGCCCGCTGCTGGACAGGGGCTCGGCTGT
TGGGCACTGACAATTCCGTGGTGTTGTCGGGGAAATCATCGTCCTTTCCTTGGCTGCTCGCCTGTGTTGC
CACCTGGATTCTGCGCGGGACGTCCTTCTGCTACGTCCCTTCGGCCCTCAATCCAGCGGACCTTCCTTCC
CGCGGCCTGCTGCCGGCTCTGCGGCCTCTTCCGCGTCTTCGCCTTCGCCCTCAGACGAGTCGGATCTCCC
TTTGGGCCGCCTCCCCGCATCGATACCGTCGACCTCGAGACCTAGAAAAACATGGAGCAATCACAAGTAG
CAATACAGCAGCTACCAATGCTGATTGTGCCTGGCTAGAAGCACAAGAGGAGGAGGAGGTGGGTTTTCCA
GTCACACCTCAGGTACCTTTAAGACCAATGACTTACAAGGCAGCTGTAGATCTTAGCCACTTTTTAAAAG
AAAAGGGGGGACTGGAAGGGCTAATTCACTCCCAACGAAGACAAGATATCCTTGATCTGTGGATCTACCA
CACACAAGGCTACTTCCCTGATTGGCAGAACTACACACCAGGGCCAGGGATCAGATATCCACTGACCTTT
GGATGGTGCTACAAGCTAGTACCAGTTGAGCAAGAGAAGGTAGAAGAAGCCAATGAAGGAGAGAACACCC
GCTTGTTACACCCTGTGAGCCTGCATGGGATGGATGACCCGGAGAGAGAAGTATTAGAGTGGAGGTTTGA
CAGCCGCCTAGCATTTCATCACATGGCCCGAGAGCTGCATCCGGACTGTACTGGGTCTCTCTGGTTAGAC
CAGATCTGAGCCTGGGAGCTCTCTGGCTAACTAGGGAACCCACTGCTTAAGCCTCAATAAAGCTTGCCTT
GAGTGCTTCAAGTAGTGTGTGCCCGTCTGTTGTGTGACTCTGGTAACTAGAGATCCCTCAGACCCTTTTA
GTCAGTGTGGAAAATCTCTAGCAGGGCCCGTTTAAACCCGCTGATCAGCCTCGACTGTGCCTTCTAGTTG
CCAGCCATCTGTTGTTTGCCCCTCCCCCGTGCCTTCCTTGACCCTGGAAGGTGCCACTCCCACTGTCCTT
TCCTAATAAAATGAGGAAATTGCATCGCATTGTCTGAGTAGGTGTCATTCTATTCTGGGGGGTGGGGTGG
GGCAGGACAGCAAGGGGGAGGATTGGGAAGACAATAGCAGGCATGCTGGGGATGCGGTGGGCTCTATGGC
TTCTGAGGCGGAAAGAACCAGCTGGGGCTCTAGGGGGTATCCCC
[124 nt withheld, positions 11875-11998]
C
[91 nt withheld, positions 12000-12090]
A
[49 nt withheld, positions 12092-12140]
CCTTTGACGTTGGAGTCCACGTTCTTT
[37 nt withheld, positions 12168-12204]
ACCCTATCTCGGTCTATTCTTTTGATTTATAAGGGATTTTGCCGATTTCGGCCTATTGGTTAAAAAATGA
GCTGATTTAACAAAAATTTAACGCGAATTAATTCTGTGGAATGTGTGTCAGTTAGGGTGTGGAAAGTCCC
CAGGCTCCCCAGCAGGCAGAAGTATGCAAAGCATGCATCTCAATTAGTCAGCAACCATAGTCCCGCCCCT
AACTCCGCCCATCCCGCCCCTAACTCCGCCCAGTTCCGCCCATTCTCCGCCCCATGGCTGACTAATTTTT
TTTATTTATGCAGAGGCCGAGGCCGCCTCTGCCTCTGAGCTATTCCAGAAGTAGTGAGGAGGCTTTTTTG
GAGGCCTAGGCTTTTGCAAAAAGCTCCCGGGAGCTTGTATATCCATTTTCGGATCTGATCAGCACGTGTT
GACAATTAATCATCGGCATAGTATATCGGCATAGTATAATACGACAAGGTGAGGAACTAAACCATGGCCA
AGTTGACCAGTGCCGTTCCGGTGCTCACCGCGCGCGACGTCGCCGGAGCGGTCGAGTTCTGGACCGACCG
GCTCGGGTTCTCCCGGGACTTCGTGGAGGACGACTTCGCCGGTGTGGTCCGGGACGACGTGACCCTGTTC
ATCAGCGCGGTCCAGGACCAGGTGGTGCCGGACAACACCCTGGCCTGGGTGTGGGTGCGCGGCCTGGACG
AGCTGTACGCCGAGTGGTCGGAGGTCGTGTCCACGAACTTCCGGGACGCCTCCGGGCCGGCCATGACCGA
GATCGGCGAGCAGCCGTGGGGGCGGGAGTTCGCCCTGCGCGACCCGGCCGGCAACTGCGTGCACTTCGTG
GCCGAGGAGCAGGACTGACACGTGCTACGAGATTTCGATTCCACCGCCGCCTTCTATGAAAGGTTGGGCT
TCGGAATCGTTTTCCGGGACGCCGGCTGGATGATCCTCCAGCGCGGGGATCTCATGCTGGAGTTCTTCGC
CCACCCCAACTTGTTTATTGCAGCTTATAATGGTTACAAATAAAGCAATAGCATCACAAATTTCACAAAT
AAAGCATTTTTTTCACTGCATTCTAGTTGTGGTTTGTCCAAACTCATCAATGTATCTTATCATGTCTGTA
TACCGTCGACCTCTAGCTAGAGCTTGGCGTAATCATGGTCATAGCTGTTTCCTGTGTGAAATTGTTATCC
GCTCACAATTCCACACAACATACGAGCCGGAAGCATAAAGTGTAAAGCCTGGGGTGCCTAATGAGTGAGC
TAACTCACATTAATTGCGTTGCGCTCACTGCCCGCTTTCCAGTCGGGAAACCTGTCGTGCCAGCTGCATT
AATGAATCGGCCAACGCGCGGGGAGAGGCGGTTTGCGTATTGGGCGCTCTTCCGCTTCCTCGCTCACTGA
CTCGCTGCGCTCGGTCGTTCGGCTGCGGCGAGCGGTATCAGCTCACTCAAAGGCGGTAATACGGTTATCC
ACAGAATCAGGGGATAACGCAGGAAAGAACATGTGAGCAAAAGGCCAGCAAAAGGCCAGGAACCGTAAAA
AGGCCGCGTTGCTGGCGTTTTTCCATAGGCTCCGCCCCCCTGACGAGCATCACAAAAATCGACGCTCAAG
TCAGAGGTGGCGAAACCCGACAGGACTATAAAGATACCAGGCGTTTCCCCCTGGAAGCTCCCTCGTGCGC
TCTCCTGTTCCGACCCTGCCGCTTACCGGATACCTGTCCGCCTTTCTCCCTTCGGGAAGCGTGGCGCTTT
CTCATAGCTCACGCTGTAGGTATCTCAGTTCGGTGTAGGTCGTTCGCTCCAAGCTGGGCTGTGTGCACGA
ACCCCCCGTTCAGCCCGACCGCTGCGCCTTATCCGGTAACTATCGTCTTGAGTCCAACCCGGTAAGACAC
GACTTATCGCCACTGGCAGCAGCCACTGGTAACAGGATTAGCAGAGCGAGGTATGTAGGCGGTGCTACAG
AGTTCTTGAAGTGGTGGCCTAACTACGGCTACACTAGAAGAACAGTATTTGGTATCTGCGCTCTGCTGAA
GCCAGTTACCTTCGGAAAAAGAGTTGGTAGCTCTTGATCCGGCAAACAAACCACCGCTGGTAGCGGTGGT
TTTTTTGTTTGCAAGCAGCAGATTACGCGCAGAAAAAAAGGATCTCAAGAAGATCCTTTGATCTTTTCTA
CGGGGTCTGACGCTCAGTGGAACGAAAACTCACGTTAAGGGATTTTGGTCATGAGATTATCAAAAAGGAT
CTTCACCTAGATCCTTTTAAATTAAAAATGAAGTTTTAAATCAATCTAAAGTATATATGAGTAAACTTGG
TCTGACAGTTACCAATGCTTAATCAGTGAGGCACCTATCTCAGCGATCTGTCTATTTCGTTCATCCATAG
TTGCCTGACTCCCCGTCGTGTAGATAACTACGATACGGGAGGGCTTACCATCTGGCCCCAGTGCTGCAAT
GATACCGCGAGACCCACGCTCACCGGCTCCAGATTTATCAGCAATAAACCAGCCAGCCGGAAGGGCCGAG
CGCAGAAGTGGTCCTGCAACTTTATCCGCCTCCATCCAGTCTATTAATTGTTGCCGGGAAGCTAGAGTAA
GTAGTTCGCCAGTTAATAGTTTGCGCAACGTTGTTGCCATTGCTACAGGCATCGTGGTGTCACGCTCGTC
GTTTGGTATGGCTTCATTCAGCTCCGGTTCCCAACGATCAAGGCGAGTTACATGATCCCCCATGTTGTGC
AAAAAAGCGGTTAGCTCCTTCGGTCCTCCGATCGTTGTCAGAAGTAAGTTGGCCGCAGTGTTATCACTCA
TGGTTATGGCAGCACTGCATAATTCTCTTACTGTCATGCCATCCGTAAGATGCTTTTCTGTGACTGGTGA
GTACTCAACCAAGTCATTCTGAGAATAGTGTATGCGGCGACCGAGTTGCTCTTGCCCGGCGTCAATACGG
GATAATACCGCGCCACATAGCAGAACTTTAAAAGTGCTCATCATTGGAAAACGTTCTTCGGGGCGAAAAC
TCTCAAGGATCTTACCGCTGTTGAGATCCAGTTCGATGTAACCCACTCGTGCACCCAACTGATCTTCAGC
ATCTTTTACTTTCACCAGCGTTTCTGGGTGAGCAAAAACAGGAAGGCAAAATGCCGCAAAAAAGGGAATA
AGGGCGACACGGAAATGTTGAATACTCATACTCTTCCTTTTTCAATATTATTGAAGCATTTATCAGGGTT
ATTGTCTCATGAGCGGATACATATTTGAATGTATTTAGAAAAATAAACAAATAGGGGTTCCGCGCACATT
TCCCCGAAAAGTGCCACCTGAC
